LOCUS       Exported 7585 bp ds-DNA circular SYN 20-DEC-2021
DEFINITION  Empty vector to express overexpression cDNA.
ACCESSION   .
VERSION     .
KEYWORDS    pHAGE_puro
SOURCE      synthetic DNA construct
  ORGANISM  synthetic DNA construct
REFERENCE   1 (bases 1 to 7585)
  AUTHORS   Lu B, Klingbeil O, Tarumoto Y, Somerville TDD, Huang YH, Wei Y, Wai
            DC, Low JKK, Milazzo JP, Wu XS, Cao Z, Yan X, Demerdash OE, Huang G,
            Mackay JP, Kinney JB, Shi J, Vakoc CR
  TITLE     A Transcription Factor Addiction in Leukemia Imposed by the MLL
            Promoter Sequence.
  JOURNAL   Cancer Cell. 2018 Dec 10;34(6):970-981.e8. doi:
            10.1016/j.ccell.2018.10.015. Epub 2018 Nov 29.
  PUBMED    30503706
REFERENCE   2 (bases 1 to 7585)
  AUTHORS   .
  TITLE     Direct Submission
  JOURNAL   Exported Dec 20, 2021 from SnapGene Server 1.1.58
            http://www.snapgene.com
FEATURES             Location/Qualifiers
     source          1..7585
                     /organism="synthetic DNA construct"
                     /mol_type="other DNA"
     primer_bind     52..71
                     /label=mPGK-F
                     /note="Mouse PGK promoter, forward primer"
     CDS             140..739
                     /codon_start=1
                     /gene="pac from Streptomyces alboniger"
                     /product="puromycin N-acetyltransferase"
                     /label=PuroR
                     /note="confers resistance to puromycin"
                     /translation="MTEYKPTVRLATRDDVPRAVRTLAAAFADYPATRHTVDPDRHIER
                     VTELQELFLTRVGLDIGKVWVADDGAAVAVWTTPESVEAGAVFAEIGPRMAELSGSRLA
                     AQQQMEGLLAPHRPKEPAWFLATVGVSPDHQGKGLGSAVVLPGVEAAERAGVPAFLETS
                     APRNLPFYERLGFTVTADVEVPEGPRTWCMTRKPGA"
     primer_bind     complement(140..159)
                     /label=Puro-R
                     /note="Puromycin resistance gene, reverse primer. Also
                     called puro-variant-R"
     primer_bind     636..656
                     /label=Puro-F
                     /note="Puromycin resistance gene, forward primer"
     misc_feature    753..1341
                     /label=WPRE
                     /note="woodchuck hepatitis virus posttranscriptional
                     regulatory element"
     primer_bind     complement(806..826)
                     /label=WPRE-R
                     /note="WPRE, reverse primer"
     CDS             complement(1224..1235)
                     /codon_start=1
                     /product="Factor Xa recognition and cleavage site"
                     /label=Factor Xa site
                     /translation="IEGR"
     LTR             1416..1649
                     /label=3' LTR (Delta-U3)
                     /note="self-inactivating 3' long terminal repeat (LTR) from
                     HIV-1"
     primer_bind     complement(1768..1786)
                     /label=pBRforEco
                     /note="pBR322 vectors, upsteam of EcoRI site, forward
                     primer"
     promoter        1854..1958
                     /gene="bla"
                     /label=AmpR promoter
     CDS             1959..2819
                     /codon_start=1
                     /gene="bla"
                     /product="beta-lactamase"
                     /label=AmpR
                     /note="confers resistance to ampicillin, carbenicillin, and
                     related antibiotics"
                     /translation="MSIQHFRVALIPFFAAFCLPVFAHPETLVKVKDAEDQLGARVGYI
                     ELDLNSGKILESFRPEERFPMMSTFKVLLCGAVLSRVDAGQEQLGRRIHYSQNDLVEYS
                     PVTEKHLTDGMTVRELCSAAITMSDNTAANLLLTTIGGPKELTAFLHNMGDHVTRLDRW
                     EPELNEAIPNDERDTTMPVAMATTLRKLLTGELLTLASRQQLIDWMEADKVAGPLLRSA
                     LPAGWFIADKSGAGERGSRGIIAALGPDGKPSRIVVIYTTGSQATMDERNRQIAEIGAS
                     LIKHW"
     primer_bind     complement(2177..2196)
                     /label=Amp-R
                     /note="Ampicillin resistance gene, reverse primer"
     rep_origin      2990..3578
                     /direction=RIGHT
                     /label=ori
                     /note="high-copy-number ColE1/pMB1/pBR322/pUC origin of
                     replication"
     primer_bind     3479..3498
                     /label=pBR322ori-F
                     /note="pBR322 origin, forward primer"
     primer_bind     3732..3749
                     /label=L4440
                     /note="L4440 vector, forward primer"
     primer_bind     3841..3860
                     /label=SV40pro-F
                     /note="SV40 promoter/origin, forward primer"
     protein_bind    3989..4010
                     /label=CAP binding site
                     /bound_moiety="E. coli catabolite activator protein"
                     /note="CAP binding activates transcription in the presence
                     of cAMP."
     promoter        4025..4055
                     /label=lac promoter
                     /note="promoter for the E. coli lac operon"
     protein_bind    4063..4079
                     /label=lac operator
                     /bound_moiety="lac repressor encoded by lacI"
                     /note="The lac repressor binds to the lac operator to
                     inhibit transcription in E. coli. This inhibition can be
                     relieved by adding lactose or
                     isopropyl-beta-D-thiogalactopyranoside (IPTG)."
     primer_bind     4068..4090
                     /label=M13/pUC Reverse
                     /note="In lacZ gene"
     primer_bind     4087..4103
                     /label=M13 rev
                     /note="common sequencing primer, one of multiple similar
                     variants"
     primer_bind     4087..4103
                     /label=M13 Reverse
                     /note="In lacZ gene. Also called M13-rev"
     primer_bind     4153..4172
                     /label=EBV-rev
                     /note="SV40 polyA terminator, reverse primer"
     LTR             4364..4997
                     /label=3' LTR
                     /note="3' long terminal repeat (LTR) from HIV-1"
     misc_feature    5044..5169
                     /label=HIV-1 Psi
                     /note="packaging signal of human immunodeficiency virus
                     type 1"
     misc_feature    5666..5899
                     /label=RRE
                     /note="The Rev response element (RRE) of HIV-1 allows for
                     Rev-dependent mRNA export from the nucleus to the
                     cytoplasm."
     CDS             6084..6128
                     /codon_start=1
                     /product="antigenic peptide corresponding to amino acids
                     655 to 669 of the HIV envelope protein gp41 (Lutje Hulsik
                     et al., 2013)"
                     /label=gp41 peptide
                     /note="recognized by the 2H10 single-chain llama nanobody"
                     /translation="KNEQELLELDKWASL"
     misc_feature    6421..6538
                     /label=cPPT/CTS
                     /note="central polypurine tract and central termination
                     sequence of HIV-1"
     enhancer        6590..6893
                     /label=CMV enhancer
                     /note="human cytomegalovirus immediate early enhancer"
     promoter        6894..7097
                     /label=CMV promoter
                     /note="human cytomegalovirus (CMV) immediate early
                     promoter"
     primer_bind     7048..7068
                     /label=CMV-F
                     /note="Human CMV immediate early promoter, forward primer"
     primer_bind     7094..7118
                     /label=LNCX
                     /note="Human CMV promoter, forward primer"
     promoter        7205..119
                     /label=PGK promoter
                     /note="mouse phosphoglycerate kinase 1 promoter"
     primer_bind     complement(7240..7263)
                     /label=MSCV-rev
                     /note="Murine stem cell virus, reverse primer"
ORIGIN
        1 ggggcgggct caggggcggg gcgggcgccc gaaggtcctc cggaggcccg gcattctgca
       61 cgcttcaaaa gcgcacgtct gccgcgctgt tctcctcttc ctcatctccg ggcctttcga
      121 cctgcagccc aagcttacca tgaccgagta caagcccacg gtgcgcctcg ccacccgcga
      181 cgacgtcccc agggccgtac gcaccctcgc cgccgcgttc gccgactacc ccgccacgcg
      241 ccacaccgtc gatccggacc gccacatcga gcgggtcacc gagctgcaag aactcttcct
      301 cacgcgcgtc gggctcgaca tcggcaaggt gtgggtcgcg gacgacggcg ccgcggtggc
      361 ggtctggacc acgccggaga gcgtcgaagc gggggcggtg ttcgccgaga tcggcccgcg
      421 catggccgag ttgagcggtt cccggctggc cgcgcagcaa cagatggaag gcctcctggc
      481 gccgcaccgg cccaaggagc ccgcgtggtt cctggccacc gtcggcgtct cgcccgacca
      541 ccagggcaag ggtctgggca gcgccgtcgt gctccccgga gtggaggcgg ccgagcgcgc
      601 cggggtgccc gccttcctgg agacctccgc gccccgcaac ctccccttct acgagcggct
      661 cggcttcacc gtcaccgccg acgtcgaggt gcccgaagga ccgcgcacct ggtgcatgac
      721 ccgcaagccc ggtgcctgaa tcgatagatc ctaatcaacc tctggattac aaaatttgtg
      781 aaagattgac tggtattctt aactatgttg ctccttttac gctatgtgga tacgctgctt
      841 taatgccttt gtatcatgct attgcttccc gtatggcttt cattttctcc tccttgtata
      901 aatcctggtt gctgtctctt tatgaggagt tgtggcccgt tgtcaggcaa cgtggcgtgg
      961 tgtgcactgt gtttgctgac gcaaccccca ctggttgggg cattgccacc acctgtcagc
     1021 tcctttccgg gactttcgct ttccccctcc ctattgccac ggcggaactc atcgccgcct
     1081 gccttgcccg ctgctggaca ggggctcggc tgttgggcac tgacaattcc gtggtgttgt
     1141 cggggaaatc atcgtccttt ccttggctgc tcgcctgtgt tgccacctgg attctgcgcg
     1201 ggacgtcctt ctgctacgtc ccttcggccc tcaatccagc ggaccttcct tcccgcggcc
     1261 tgctgccggc tctgcggcct cttccgcgtc ttcgccttcg ccctcagacg agtcggatct
     1321 ccctttgggc cgcctccccg cctgagatcc tttaagacca atgacttaca aggcagctgt
     1381 agatcttagc cactttttaa aagaaaaggg gggactggaa gggctaattc actcccaacg
     1441 aagacaagat ctgctttttg cttgtactgg gtctctctgg ttagaccaga tctgagcctg
     1501 ggagctctct ggctaactag ggaacccact gcttaagcct caataaagct tgccttgagt
     1561 gcttcaagta gtgtgtgccc gtctgttgtg tgactctggt aactagagat ccctcagacc
     1621 cttttagtca gtgtggaaaa tctctagcag tagtagttca tgtcatctta ttattcagta
     1681 tttataactt gcaaagaaat gaatatcaga gagtgagagg cccgggttaa ttaaggaaag
     1741 ggctagatca ttcttgaaga cgaaagggcc tcgtgatacg cctattttta taggttaatg
     1801 tcatgataat aatggtttct tagacgtcag gtggcacttt tcggggaaat gtgcgcggaa
     1861 cccctatttg tttatttttc taaatacatt caaatatgta tccgctcatg agacaataac
     1921 cctgataaat gcttcaataa tattgaaaaa ggaagagtat gagtattcaa catttccgtg
     1981 tcgcccttat tccctttttt gcggcatttt gccttcctgt ttttgctcac ccagaaacgc
     2041 tggtgaaagt aaaagatgct gaagatcagt tgggtgcacg agtgggttac atcgaactgg
     2101 atctcaacag cggtaagatc cttgagagtt ttcgccccga agaacgtttt ccaatgatga
     2161 gcacttttaa agttctgcta tgtggcgcgg tattatcccg tgttgacgcc gggcaagagc
     2221 aactcggtcg ccgcatacac tattctcaga atgacttggt tgagtactca ccagtcacag
     2281 aaaagcatct tacggatggc atgacagtaa gagaattatg cagtgctgcc ataaccatga
     2341 gtgataacac tgcggccaac ttacttctga caacgatcgg aggaccgaag gagctaaccg
     2401 cttttttgca caacatgggg gatcatgtaa ctcgccttga tcgttgggaa ccggagctga
     2461 atgaagccat accaaacgac gagcgtgaca ccacgatgcc tgtagcaatg gcaacaacgt
     2521 tgcgcaaact attaactggc gaactactta ctctagcttc ccggcaacaa ttaatagact
     2581 ggatggaggc ggataaagtt gcaggaccac ttctgcgctc ggcccttccg gctggctggt
     2641 ttattgctga taaatctgga gccggtgagc gtgggtctcg cggtatcatt gcagcactgg
     2701 ggccagatgg taagccctcc cgtatcgtag ttatctacac gacggggagt caggcaacta
     2761 tggatgaacg aaatagacag atcgctgaga taggtgcctc actgattaag cattggtaac
     2821 tgtcagacca agtttactca tatatacttt agattgattt aaaacttcat ttttaattta
     2881 aaaggatcta ggtgaagatc ctttttgata atctcatgac caaaatccct taacgtgagt
     2941 tttcgttcca ctgagcgtca gaccccgtag aaaagatcaa aggatcttct tgagatcctt
     3001 tttttctgcg cgtaatctgc tgcttgcaaa caaaaaaacc accgctacca gcggtggttt
     3061 gtttgccgga tcaagagcta ccaactcttt ttccgaaggt aactggcttc agcagagcgc
     3121 agataccaaa tactgttctt ctagtgtagc cgtagttagg ccaccacttc aagaactctg
     3181 tagcaccgcc tacatacctc gctctgctaa tcctgttacc agtggctgct gccagtggcg
     3241 ataagtcgtg tcttaccggg ttggactcaa gacgatagtt accggataag gcgcagcggt
     3301 cgggctgaac ggggggttcg tgcacacagc ccagcttgga gcgaacgacc tacaccgaac
     3361 tgagatacct acagcgtgag ctatgagaaa gcgccacgct tcccgaaggg agaaaggcgg
     3421 acaggtatcc ggtaagcggc agggtcggaa caggagagcg cacgagggag cttccagggg
     3481 gaaacgcctg gtatctttat agtcctgtcg ggtttcgcca cctctgactt gagcgtcgat
     3541 ttttgtgatg ctcgtcaggg gggcggagcc tatggaaaaa cgccagcaac gcggcctttt
     3601 tacggttcct ggccttttgc tggccttttg ctcacatgtt ctttcctgcg ttatcccctg
     3661 attctgtgga taaccgtatt accgcctttg agtgagctga taccgctcgc cgcagccgaa
     3721 cgaccgagcg cagcgagtca gtgagcgagg aagcggaaga gcgcccaata cgcaaaccgc
     3781 ctctccccgc gcgttggccg attcattaat gcagcaagct catggctgac taattttttt
     3841 tatttatgca gaggccgagg ccgcctcggc ctctgagcta ttccagaagt agtgaggagg
     3901 cttttttgga ggcctaggct tttgcaaaaa gctccccgtg gcacgacagg tttcccgact
     3961 ggaaagcggg cagtgagcgc aacgcaatta atgtgagtta gctcactcat taggcacccc
     4021 aggctttaca ctttatgctt ccggctcgta tgttgtgtgg aattgtgagc ggataacaat
     4081 ttcacacagg aaacagctat gacatgatta cgaatttcac aaataaagca tttttttcac
     4141 tgcattctag ttgtggtttg tccaaactca tcaatgtatc ttatcatgtc tggatcaact
     4201 ggataactca agctaaccaa aatcatccca aacttcccac cccataccct attaccactg
     4261 ccaattacct gtggtttcat ttactctaaa cctgtgattc ctctgaatta ttttcatttt
     4321 aaagaaattg tatttgttaa atatgtacta caaacttagt agttggaagg gctaattcac
     4381 tcccaaagaa gacaagatat ccttgatctg tggatctacc acacacaagg ctacttccct
     4441 gattagcaga actacacacc agggccaggg gtcagatatc cactgacctt tggatggtgc
     4501 tacaagctag taccagttga gccagataag gtagaagagg ccaataaagg agagaacacc
     4561 agcttgttac accctgtgag cctgcatggg atggatgacc cggagagaga agtgttagag
     4621 tggaggtttg acagccgcct agcatttcat cacgtggccc gagagctgca tccggagtac
     4681 ttcaagaact gctgatatcg agcttgctac aagggacttt ccgctgggga ctttccaggg
     4741 aggcgtggcc tgggcgggac tggggagtgg cgagccctca gatcctgcat ataagcagct
     4801 gctttttgcc tgtactgggt ctctctggtt agaccagatc tgagcctggg agctctctgg
     4861 ctaactaggg aacccactgc ttaagcctca ataaagcttg ccttgagtgc ttcaagtagt
     4921 gtgtgcccgt ctgttgtgtg actctggtaa ctagagatcc ctcagaccct tttagtcagt
     4981 gtggaaaatc tctagcagtg gcgcccgaac agggacttga aagcgaaagg gaaaccagag
     5041 gagctctctc gacgcaggac tcggcttgct gaagcgcgca cggcaagagg cgaggggcgg
     5101 cgactggtga gtacgccaaa aattttgact agcggaggct agaaggagag agatgggtgc
     5161 gagagcgtca gtattaagcg ggggagaatt agatcgcgat gggaaaaaat tcggttaagg
     5221 ccagggggaa agaaaaaata taaattaaaa catatagtat gggcaagcag ggagctagaa
     5281 cgattcgcag ttaatcctgg cctgttagaa acatcagaag gctgtagaca aatactggga
     5341 cagctacaac catcccttca gacaggatca gaagaactta gatcattata taatacagta
     5401 gcaaccctct attgtgtgca tcaaaggata gagataaaag acaccaagga agctttagac
     5461 aagatagagg aagagcaaaa caaaagtaag accaccgcac agcaagcggc cggccgctga
     5521 tcttcagacc tggaggagga gatatgaggg acaattggag aagtgaatta tataaatata
     5581 aagtagtaaa aattgaacca ttaggagtag cacccaccaa ggcaaagaga agagtggtgc
     5641 agagagaaaa aagagcagtg ggaataggag ctttgttcct tgggttcttg ggagcagcag
     5701 gaagcactat gggcgcagcg tcaatgacgc tgacggtaca ggccagacaa ttattgtctg
     5761 gtatagtgca gcagcagaac aatttgctga gggctattga ggcgcaacag catctgttgc
     5821 aactcacagt ctggggcatc aagcagctcc aggcaagaat cctggctgtg gaaagatacc
     5881 taaaggatca acagctcctg gggatttggg gttgctctgg aaaactcatt tgcaccactg
     5941 ctgtgccttg gaatgctagt tggagtaata aatctctgga acagatttgg aatcacacga
     6001 cctggatgga gtgggacaga gaaattaaca attacacaag cttaatacac tccttaattg
     6061 aagaatcgca aaaccagcaa gaaaagaatg aacaagaatt attggaatta gataaatggg
     6121 caagtttgtg gaattggttt aacataacaa attggctgtg gtatataaaa ttattcataa
     6181 tgatagtagg aggcttggta ggtttaagaa tagtttttgc tgtactttct atagtgaata
     6241 gagttaggca gggatattca ccattatcgt ttcagaccca cctcccaacc ccgaggggac
     6301 ccgacaggcc cgaaggaata gaagaagaag gtggagagag agacagagac agatccattc
     6361 gattagtgaa cggatctcga cggtatcgcc gaattcacaa atggcagtat tcatccacaa
     6421 ttttaaaaga aaagggggga ttggggggta cagtgcaggg gaaagaatag tagacataat
     6481 agcaacagac atacaaacta aagaattaca aaaacaaatt acaaaaattc aaaattttcg
     6541 ggtttattac agggacagca gagatccagt ttggactagt ggagttccgc gttacataac
     6601 ttacggtaaa tggcccgcct ggctgaccgc ccaacgaccc ccgcccattg acgtcaataa
     6661 tgacgtatgt tcccatagta acgccaatag ggactttcca ttgacgtcaa tgggtggagt
     6721 atttacggta aactgcccac ttggcagtac atcaagtgta tcatatgcca agtacgcccc
     6781 ctattgacgt caatgacggt aaatggcccg cctggcatta tgcccagtac atgaccttat
     6841 gggactttcc tacttggcag tacatctacg tattagtcat cgctattacc atggtgatgc
     6901 ggttttggca gtacatcaat gggcgtggat agcggtttga ctcacgggga tttccaagtc
     6961 tccaccccat tgacgtcaat gggagtttgt tttggcacca aaatcaacgg gactttccaa
     7021 aatgtcgtaa caactccgcc ccattgacgc aaatgggcgg taggcgtgta cggtgggagg
     7081 tctatataag cagagctcgt ttagtgaacc gtcagatcgc ctggagacgc catccacgct
     7141 gttttgacct ccatagaaga caccggcggc cgcaccggtc tgcagctagc tcgagaattc
     7201 taccgggtag gggaggcgct tttcccaagg cagtctggag catgcgcttt agcagccccg
     7261 ctgggcactt ggcgctacac aagtggcctc tggcctcgca cacattccac atccaccggt
     7321 aggcgccaac cggctccgtt ctttggtggc cccttcgcgc caccttctac tcctccccta
     7381 gtcaggaagt tcccccccgc cccgcagctc gcgtcgtgca ggacgtgaca aatggaagta
     7441 gcacgtctca ctagtctcgt gcagatggac agcaccgctg agcaatggaa gcgggtaggc
     7501 ctttggggca gcggccaata gcagctttgc tccttcgctt tctgggctca gaggctggga
     7561 aggggtgggt ccgggggcgg gctca
//
