>Addgene plasmid #118692 | pHAGE_puro | depositor full sequence | sequence record 224153 | pHAGE_puro sequence 7576 bps
TGGAAGGGCTAATTCACTCCCAAAGAAGACAAGATATCCTTGATCTGTGGATCTACCACACACAAGGCTA
CTTCCCTGATTAGCAGAACTACACACCAGGGCCAGGGGTCAGATATCCACTGACCTTTGGATGGTGCTAC
AAGCTAGTACCAGTTGAGCCAGATAAGGTAGAAGAGGCCAATAAAGGAGAGAACACCAGCTTGTTACACC
CTGTGAGCCTGCATGGGATGGATGACCCGGAGAGAGAAGTGTTAGAGTGGAGGTTTGACAGCCGCCTAGC
ATTTCATCACGTGGCCCGAGAGCTGCATCCGGAGTACTTCAAGAACTGCTGATATCGAGCTTGCTACAAG
GGACTTTCCGCTGGGGACTTTCCAGGGAGGCGTGGCCTGGGCGGGACTGGGGAGTGGCGAGCCCTCAGAT
CCTGCATATAAGCAGCTGCTTTTTGCCTGTACTGGGTCTCTCTGGTTAGACCAGATCTGAGCCTGGGAGC
TCTCTGGCTAACTAGGGAACCCACTGCTTAAGCCTCAATAAAGCTTGCCTTGAGTGCTTCAAGTAGTGTG
TGCCCGTCTGTTGTGTGACTCTGGTAACTAGAGATCCCTCAGACCCTTTTAGTCAGTGTGGAAAATCTCT
AGCAGTGGCGCCCGAACAGGGACTTGAAAGCGAAAGGGAAACCAGAGGAGCTCTCTCGACGCAGGACTCG
GCTTGCTGAAGCGCGCACGGCAAGAGGCGAGGGGCGGCGACTGGTGAGTACGCCAAAAATTTTGACTAGC
GGAGGCTAGAAGGAGAGAGATGGGTGCGAGAGCGTCAGTATTAAGCGGGGGAGAATTAGATCGCGATGGG
AAAAAATTCGGTTAAGGCCAGGGGGAAAGAAAAAATATAAATTAAAACATATAGTATGGGCAAGCAGGGA
GCTAGAACGATTCGCAGTTAATCCTGGCCTGTTAGAAACATCAGAAGGCTGTAGACAAATACTGGGACAG
CTACAACCATCCCTTCAGACAGGATCAGAAGAACTTAGATCATTATATAATACAGTAGCAACCCTCTATT
GTGTGCATCAAAGGATAGAGATAAAAGACACCAAGGAAGCTTTAGACAAGATAGAGGAAGAGCAAAACAA
AAGTAAGACCACCGCACAGCAAGCGGCCGGCCGCTGATCTTCAGACCTGGAGGAGGAGATATGAGGGACA
ATTGGAGAAGTGAATTATATAAATATAAAGTAGTAAAAATTGAACCATTAGGAGTAGCACCCACCAAGGC
AAAGAGAAGAGTGGTGCAGAGAGAAAAAAGAGCAGTGGGAATAGGAGCTTTGTTCCTTGGGTTCTTGGGA
GCAGCAGGAAGCACTATGGGCGCAGCGTCAATGACGCTGACGGTACAGGCCAGACAATTATTGTCTGGTA
TAGTGCAGCAGCAGAACAATTTGCTGAGGGCTATTGAGGCGCAACAGCATCTGTTGCAACTCACAGTCTG
GGGCATCAAGCAGCTCCAGGCAAGAATCCTGGCTGTGGAAAGATACCTAAAGGATCAACAGCTCCTGGGG
ATTTGGGGTTGCTCTGGAAAACTCATTTGCACCACTGCTGTGCCTTGGAATGCTAGTTGGAGTAATAAAT
CTCTGGAACAGATTTGGAATCACACGACCTGGATGGAGTGGGACAGAGAAATTAACAATTACACAAGCTT
AATACACTCCTTAATTGAAGAATCGCAAAACCAGCAAGAAAAGAATGAACAAGAATTATTGGAATTAGAT
AAATGGGCAAGTTTGTGGAATTGGTTTAACATAACAAATTGGCTGTGGTATATAAAATTATTCATAATGA
TAGTAGGAGGCTTGGTAGGTTTAAGAATAGTTTTTGCTGTACTTTCTATAGTGAATAGAGTTAGGCAGGG
ATATTCACCATTATCGTTTCAGACCCACCTCCCAACCCCGAGGGGACCCGACAGGCCCGAAGGAATAGAA
GAAGAAGGTGGAGAGAGAGACAGAGACAGATCCATTCGATTAGTGAACGGATCTCGACGGTATCGCCGAA
TTCACAAATGGCAGTATTCATCCACAATTTTAAAAGAAAAGGGGGGATTGGGGGGTACAGTGCAGGGGAA
AGAATAGTAGACATAATAGCAACAGACATACAAACTAAAGAATTACAAAAACAAATTACAAAAATTCAAA
ATTTTCGGGTTTATTACAGGGACAGCAGAGATCCAGTTTGGACTAGTGGAGTTCCGCGTTACATAACTTA
CGGTAAATGGCCCGCCTGGCTGACCGCCCAACGACCCCCGCCCATTGACGTCAATAATGACGTATGTTCC
CATAGTAACGCCAATAGGGACTTTCCATTGACGTCAATGGGTGGAGTATTTACGGTAAACTGCCCACTTG
GCAGTACATCAAGTGTATCATATGCCAAGTACGCCCCCTATTGACGTCAATGACGGTAAATGGCCCGCCT
GGCATTATGCCCAGTACATGACCTTATGGGACTTTCCTACTTGGCAGTACATCTACGTATTAGTCATCGC
TATTACCATGGTGATGCGGTTTTGGCAGTACATCAATGGGCGTGGATAGCGGTTTGACTCACGGGGATTT
CCAAGTCTCCACCCCATTGACGTCAATGGGAGTTTGTTTTGGCACCAAAATCAACGGGACTTTCCAAAAT
GTCGTAACAACTCCGCCCCATTGACGCAAATGGGCGGTAGGCGTGTACGGTGGGAGGTCTATATAAGCAG
AGCTCGTTTAGTGAACCGTCAGATCGCCTGGAGACGCCATCCACGCTGTTTTGACCTCCATAGAAGACAC
CGGCGGCCACGCGTCACCTCGAGAATTCTACCGGGTAGGGGAGGCGCTTTTCCCAAGGCAGTCTGGAGCA
TGCGCTTTAGCAGCCCCGCTGGGCACTTGGCGCTACACAAGTGGCCTCTGGCCTCGCACACATTCCACAT
CCACCGGTAGGCGCCAACCGGCTCCGTTCTTTGGTGGCCCCTTCGCGCCACCTTCTACTCCTCCCCTAGT
CAGGAAGTTCCCCCCCGCCCCGCAGCTCGCGTCGTGCAGGACGTGACAAATGGAAGTAGCACGTCTCACT
AGTCTCGTGCAGATGGACAGCACCGCTGAGCAATGGAAGCGGGTAGGCCTTTGGGGCAGCGGCCAATAGC
AGCTTTGCTCCTTCGCTTTCTGGGCTCAGAGGCTGGGAAGGGGTGGGTCCGGGGGCGGGCTCAGGGGCGG
GCTCAGGGGCGGGGCGGGCGCCCGAAGGTCCTCCGGAGGCCCGGCATTCTGCACGCTTCAAAAGCGCACG
TCTGCCGCGCTGTTCTCCTCTTCCTCATCTCCGGGCCTTTCGACCTGCAGCCCAAGCTTACCATGACCGA
GTACAAGCCCACGGTGCGCCTCGCCACCCGCGACGACGTCCCCAGGGCCGTACGCACCCTCGCCGCCGCG
TTCGCCGACTACCCCGCCACGCGCCACACCGTCGATCCGGACCGCCACATCGAGCGGGTCACCGAGCTGC
AAGAACTCTTCCTCACGCGCGTCGGGCTCGACATCGGCAAGGTGTGGGTCGCGGACGACGGCGCCGCGGT
GGCGGTCTGGACCACGCCGGAGAGCGTCGAAGCGGGGGCGGTGTTCGCCGAGATCGGCCCGCGCATGGCC
GAGTTGAGCGGTTCCCGGCTGGCCGCGCAGCAACAGATGGAAGGCCTCCTGGCGCCGCACCGGCCCAAGG
AGCCCGCGTGGTTCCTGGCCACCGTCGGCGTCTCGCCCGACCACCAGGGCAAGGGTCTGGGCAGCGCCGT
CGTGCTCCCCGGAGTGGAGGCGGCCGAGCGCGCCGGGGTGCCCGCCTTCCTGGAGACCTCCGCGCCCCGC
AACCTCCCCTTCTACGAGCGGCTCGGCTTCACCGTCACCGCCGACGTCGAGGTGCCCGAAGGACCGCGCA
CCTGGTGCATGACCCGCAAGCCCGGTGCCTGAATCGATAGATCCTAATCAACCTCTGGATTACAAAATTT
GTGAAAGATTGACTGGTATTCTTAACTATGTTGCTCCTTTTACGCTATGTGGATACGCTGCTTTAATGCC
TTTGTATCATGCTATTGCTTCCCGTATGGCTTTCATTTTCTCCTCCTTGTATAAATCCTGGTTGCTGTCT
CTTTATGAGGAGTTGTGGCCCGTTGTCAGGCAACGTGGCGTGGTGTGCACTGTGTTTGCTGACGCAACCC
CCACTGGTTGGGGCATTGCCACCACCTGTCAGCTCCTTTCCGGGACTTTCGCTTTCCCCCTCCCTATTGC
CACGGCGGAACTCATCGCCGCCTGCCTTGCCCGCTGCTGGACAGGGGCTCGGCTGTTGGGCACTGACAAT
TCCGTGGTGTTGTCGGGGAAATCATCGTCCTTTCCTTGGCTGCTCGCCTGTGTTGCCACCTGGATTCTGC
GCGGGACGTCCTTCTGCTACGTCCCTTCGGCCCTCAATCCAGCGGACCTTCCTTCCCGCGGCCTGCTGCC
GGCTCTGCGGCCTCTTCCGCGTCTTCGCCTTCGCCCTCAGACGAGTCGGATCTCCCTTTGGGCCGCCTCC
CCGCCTGAGATCCTTTAAGACCAATGACTTACAAGGCAGCTGTAGATCTTAGCCACTTTTTAAAAGAAAA
GGGGGGACTGGAAGGGCTAATTCACTCCCAACGAAGACAAGATCTGCTTTTTGCTTGTACTGGGTCTCTC
TGGTTAGACCAGATCTGAGCCTGGGAGCTCTCTGGCTAACTAGGGAACCCACTGCTTAAGCCTCAATAAA
GCTTGCCTTGAGTGCTTCAAGTAGTGTGTGCCCGTCTGTTGTGTGACTCTGGTAACTAGAGATCCCTCAG
ACCCTTTTAGTCAGTGTGGAAAATCTCTAGCAGTAGTAGTTCATGTCATCTTATTATTCAGTATTTATAA
CTTGCAAAGAAATGAATATCAGAGAGTGAGAGGCCCGGGTTAATTAAGGAAAGGGCTAGATCATTCTTGA
AGACGAAAGGGCCTCGTGATACGCCTATTTTTATAGGTTAATGTCATGATAATAATGGTTTCTTAGACGT
CAGGTGGCACTTTTCGGGGAAATGTGCGCGGAACCCCTATTTGTTTATTTTTCTAAATACATTCAAATAT
GTATCCGCTCATGAGACAATAACCCTGATAAATGCTTCAATAATATTGAAAAAGGAAGAGTATGAGTATT
CAACATTTCCGTGTCGCCCTTATTCCCTTTTTTGCGGCATTTTGCCTTCCTGTTTTTGCTCACCCAGAAA
CGCTGGTGAAAGTAAAAGATGCTGAAGATCAGTTGGGTGCACGAGTGGGTTACATCGAACTGGATCTCAA
CAGCGGTAAGATCCTTGAGAGTTTTCGCCCCGAAGAACGTTTTCCAATGATGAGCACTTTTAAAGTTCTG
CTATGTGGCGCGGTATTATCCCGTGTTGACGCCGGGCAAGAGCAACTCGGTCGCCGCATACACTATTCTC
AGAATGACTTGGTTGAGTACTCACCAGTCACAGAAAAGCATCTTACGGATGGCATGACAGTAAGAGAATT
ATGCAGTGCTGCCATAACCATGAGTGATAACACTGCGGCCAACTTACTTCTGACAACGATCGGAGGACCG
AAGGAGCTAACCGCTTTTTTGCACAACATGGGGGATCATGTAACTCGCCTTGATCGTTGGGAACCGGAGC
TGAATGAAGCCATACCAAACGACGAGCGTGACACCACGATGCCTGTAGCAATGGCAACAACGTTGCGCAA
ACTATTAACTGGCGAACTACTTACTCTAGCTTCCCGGCAACAATTAATAGACTGGATGGAGGCGGATAAA
GTTGCAGGACCACTTCTGCGCTCGGCCCTTCCGGCTGGCTGGTTTATTGCTGATAAATCTGGAGCCGGTG
AGCGTGGGTCTCGCGGTATCATTGCAGCACTGGGGCCAGATGGTAAGCCCTCCCGTATCGTAGTTATCTA
CACGACGGGGAGTCAGGCAACTATGGATGAACGAAATAGACAGATCGCTGAGATAGGTGCCTCACTGATT
AAGCATTGGTAACTGTCAGACCAAGTTTACTCATATATACTTTAGATTGATTTAAAACTTCATTTTTAAT
TTAAAAGGATCTAGGTGAAGATCCTTTTTGATAATCTCATGACCAAAATCCCTTAACGTGAGTTTTCGTT
CCACTGAGCGTCAGACCCCGTAGAAAAGATCAAAGGATCTTCTTGAGATCCTTTTTTTCTGCGCGTAATC
TGCTGCTTGCAAACAAAAAAACCACCGCTACCAGCGGTGGTTTGTTTGCCGGATCAAGAGCTACCAACTC
TTTTTCCGAAGGTAACTGGCTTCAGCAGAGCGCAGATACCAAATACTGTTCTTCTAGTGTAGCCGTAGTT
AGGCCACCACTTCAAGAACTCTGTAGCACCGCCTACATACCTCGCTCTGCTAATCCTGTTACCAGTGGCT
GCTGCCAGTGGCGATAAGTCGTGTCTTACCGGGTTGGACTCAAGACGATAGTTACCGGATAAGGCGCAGC
GGTCGGGCTGAACGGGGGGTTCGTGCACACAGCCCAGCTTGGAGCGAACGACCTACACCGAACTGAGATA
CCTACAGCGTGAGCTATGAGAAAGCGCCACGCTTCCCGAAGGGAGAAAGGCGGACAGGTATCCGGTAAGC
GGCAGGGTCGGAACAGGAGAGCGCACGAGGGAGCTTCCAGGGGGAAACGCCTGGTATCTTTATAGTCCTG
TCGGGTTTCGCCACCTCTGACTTGAGCGTCGATTTTTGTGATGCTCGTCAGGGGGGCGGAGCCTATGGAA
AAACGCCAGCAACGCGGCCTTTTTACGGTTCCTGGCCTTTTGCTGGCCTTTTGCTCACATGTTCTTTCCT
GCGTTATCCCCTGATTCTGTGGATAACCGTATTACCGCCTTTGAGTGAGCTGATACCGCTCGCCGCAGCC
GAACGACCGAGCGCAGCGAGTCAGTGAGCGAGGAAGCGGAAGAGCGCCCAATACGCAAACCGCCTCTCCC
CGCGCGTTGGCCGATTCATTAATGCAGCAAGCTCATGGCTGACTAATTTTTTTTATTTATGCAGAGGCCG
AGGCCGCCTCGGCCTCTGAGCTATTCCAGAAGTAGTGAGGAGGCTTTTTTGGAGGCCTAGGCTTTTGCAA
AAAGCTCCCCGTGGCACGACAGGTTTCCCGACTGGAAAGCGGGCAGTGAGCGCAACGCAATTAATGTGAG
TTAGCTCACTCATTAGGCACCCCAGGCTTTACACTTTATGCTTCCGGCTCGTATGTTGTGTGGAATTGTG
AGCGGATAACAATTTCACACAGGAAACAGCTATGACATGATTACGAATTTCACAAATAAAGCATTTTTTT
CACTGCATTCTAGTTGTGGTTTGTCCAAACTCATCAATGTATCTTATCATGTCTGGATCAACTGGATAAC
TCAAGCTAACCAAAATCATCCCAAACTTCCCACCCCATACCCTATTACCACTGCCAATTACCTGTGGTTT
CATTTACTCTAAACCTGTGATTCCTCTGAATTATTTTCATTTTAAAGAAATTGTATTTGTTAAATATGTA
CTACAAACTTAGTAGT
Features (pLannotate 1.2.2; 24 found; start..end, strand, type, name):
    377..634     +  LTR            5' LTR (truncated): truncated 5' long terminal repeat (LTR) from HIV-1
    681..806     +  misc_feature   HIV-1 Ψ: packaging signal of human immunodeficiency virus type 1
    790..1128    +  CDS            HIV-1 gag (fragment): gag protein from human immunodeficiency virus 1; gag
   1303..1536    +  misc_feature   RRE: The Rev response element (RRE) of HIV-1 allows for Rev-dependent mRNA export from the nucleus to the cytoplasm.
   1913..2013    +  CDS            Rev (fragment): human immunodeficiency virus 1 (HIV-1) Rev protein; rev; enhances nuclear export of unspliced and incompletely spliced viral mRNAs
   2058..2175    +  misc_feature   cPPT/CTS: central polypurine tract and central termination sequence of HIV-1
   2227..2530    +  enhancer       CMV enhancer: human cytomegalovirus immediate early enhancer
   2531..2734    +  promoter       CMV promoter: human cytomegalovirus (CMV) immediate early promoter
   2833..3332    +  promoter       PGK promoter: mouse phosphoglycerate kinase 1 promoter
   3353..3952    +  CDS            PuroR: puromycin N-acetyltransferase; pac from Streptomyces alboniger; confers resistance to puromycin
   3966..4554    +  misc_feature   WPRE: woodchuck hepatitis virus posttranscriptional regulatory element
   4562..4627    +  CDS            nef (fragment): NEF_HV1Z2 - Experimental evidence at protein level: Swiss-Prot protein existence level 1. Extracellular Nef protein targets CD4(+) T-lymphocytes for apoptosis by interacting with CXCR4 surface receptors. From Human immunodeficiency virus type 1 group M subtype D (isolate Z2/CDC-Z34) (HIV-1).
   4629..4862    +  LTR            3' LTR (ΔU3): self-inactivating 3' long terminal repeat (LTR) from HIV-1
   5067..5171    +  promoter       AmpR promoter: bla
   5172..6032    +  CDS            AmpR: β-lactamase; bla; confers resistance to ampicillin, carbenicillin, and related antibiotics
   6203..6791    +  rep_origin     ori: high-copy-number ColE1/pMB1/pBR322/pUC origin of replication
   6974..7028    +  CDS            lacI (fragment): lac repressor; lacI; The lac repressor binds to the lac operator to inhibit transcription in E. coli. This inhibition can be relieved by adding lactose or isopropyl-β-D-thiogalactopyranoside (IPTG).
   7034..7127    +  rep_origin     SV40 ori (fragment): SV40 origin of replication
   7152..7189    +  CDS            lacI (fragment): lac repressor; lacI; The lac repressor binds to the lac operator to inhibit transcription in E. coli. This inhibition can be relieved by adding lactose or isopropyl-β-D-thiogalactopyranoside (IPTG).
   7202..7223    +  protein_bind   CAP binding site: CAP binding activates transcription in the presence of cAMP. E. coli catabolite activator protein
   7238..7268    +  promoter       lac promoter: promoter for the E. coli lac operon
   7276..7292    +  protein_bind   lac operator: The lac repressor binds to the lac operator to inhibit transcription in E. coli. This inhibition can be relieved by adding lactose or isopropyl-β-D-thiogalactopyranoside (IPTG). lac repressor encoded by lacI
   7326..7409    +  polyA_signal   SV40 poly(A) signal (fragment): SV40 polyadenylation signal
   7576..329     +  CDS            nef (fragment) (across the origin): NEF_HV1BR - Experimental evidence at protein level: Swiss-Prot protein existence level 1. Extracellular Nef protein targets CD4(+) T-lymphocytes for apoptosis by interacting with CXCR4 surface receptors (PubMed:14990729). From Human immunodeficiency virus type 1 group M subtype B (isolate BRU/LAI) (HIV-1).
