[The description below was written by a language model from this plasmid's Addgene catalogue record, the feature table of its GenBank file and pLannotate feature annotations shown in this document.]
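Description:
pHAGE_puro is an empty HIV-1-based lentiviral backbone intended for cloning and overexpressing a cDNA of interest in mammalian cells. It is propagated in E. coli on a high-copy ColE1/pUC-type origin with ampicillin selection (bla under its own promoter). The record lists a recombination-tolerant growth strain, which is a common choice for plasmids with repeated LTRs. The catalogue gives a size of 7,576 bp, matching the depositor sequence, while the held GenBank export is 7,585 bp and numbered from a different start point. The two annotations otherwise describe the same set of parts in the same order.

The proviral region starts with an upstream HIV-1 LTR, annotated as a full-length LTR in one table and as a truncated 5' LTR preceded by nef-derived sequence in the other. It is followed by the Psi packaging signal with a short gag fragment, the Rev response element for Rev-dependent nuclear export of the genomic RNA, and the cPPT/CTS. Next comes the human CMV immediate-early enhancer and promoter, which drives the inserted cDNA. No insert is present, and the short gap between the CMV and PGK promoters is where a cDNA would be placed; the record names Gibson assembly as the cloning method. A separate mouse PGK promoter then drives puromycin N-acetyltransferase, so transduced cells can be selected with puromycin independently of the transgene. A WPRE downstream enhances transcript expression, and the self-inactivating ΔU3 3' LTR disables LTR promoter activity after integration. Remnant lac promoter/operator, SV40 origin and SV40 poly(A) fragments lie in the plasmid backbone. No packaging genes are annotated, so they would have to be supplied in trans to produce virus. The record gives no use beyond cDNA overexpression.
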