Addgene plasmid #118692: pHAGE_puro
Purpose: (Empty Backbone) Empty vector to express overexpression cDNA
Depositing lab: Christopher Vakoc. Depositing organization: Cold Spring Harbor Laboratory. Publication: A Transcription Factor Addiction in Leukemia Imposed by the MLL Promoter Sequence. Lu B, Klingbeil O, Tarumoto Y, Somerville TDD, Huang YH, Wei Y, Wai DC, Low JKK, Milazzo JP, Wu XS, Cao Z, Yan X, Demerdash OE, Huang G, Mackay JP, Kinney JB, Shi J, Vakoc CR. Cancer Cell. 2018 Dec 10;34(6):970-981.e8. doi: 10.1016/j.ccell.2018.10.015. Epub 2018 Nov 29. PubMed 30503706.
Backbone
  Vector backbone: pHAGE_puro
  Backbone size (bp): 7576
  Vector type: Lentiviral
  Promoter: CMV
  Selectable markers: Puromycin
Growth in bacteria
  Bacterial resistance: Ampicillin, 100 μg/mL
  Growth temperature: 37°C
  Growth strain: NEB Stable
  Copy number: High Copy
Gene/Insert
  Cloning method: Gibson Cloning
  Sequencing primers: 5′ CMV_F
Terms and licenses: Academic/Nonprofit Terms; Industry Terms: Not Available to Industry
How to cite: pHAGE_puro was a gift from Christopher Vakoc (Addgene plasmid # 118692 ; http://n2t.net/addgene:118692 ; RRID:Addgene_118692)
